Addgene plasmid #15735: pCMV-FLAG TIF1gamma M (456-887)
Depositing lab: Joan Massague. Depositing organization: Memorial Sloan-Kettering Cancer Center. Publication: Hematopoiesis controlled by distinct TIF1gamma and Smad4 branches of the TGFbeta pathway. He W, Dorn DC, Erdjument-Bromage H, Tempst P, Moore MA, Massague J. Cell. 2006 Jun 2. 125(5):929-41. 10.1016/j.cell.2006.03.045 PubMed 16751102.
Backbone
  Vector backbone: pCMV5 modified to contain a FLAG epitope
  Backbone size w/o insert (bp): 4600
  Vector type: Mammalian Expression
Growth in bacteria
  Bacterial resistance: Ampicillin, 100 μg/mL
  Growth temperature: 37°C
  Growth strain: DH5alpha
  Copy number: High Copy
Gene/Insert
  Gene/Insert name: TIF1 gamma M (alt names: Transcriptional Intermediary Factor 1 gamma; TIF1g)
  Species: H. sapiens (human)
  Insert size (bp): 1293
  Mutation: Middle region (amino acids 456-887).
  Entrez Gene: TRIM33 (a.k.a. ECTO, PTC7, RFG7, TF1G, TIF1G, TIF1GAMMA, TIFGAMMA)
  Tag / fusion protein: Flag (N terminal on backbone)
  Cloning method: Restriction Enzyme; 5′ cloning site BglII/BamHI (destroyed during cloning); 3′ cloning site XhoI/SalI (destroyed during cloning)
  Sequencing primers: 5′ CMV-F
Terms and licenses: Academic/Nonprofit Terms; Industry Terms: Not Available to Industry
Depositor comments: The indicated coding region was amplified from cDNA templates by polymerase chain reaction (PCR), then subsequently digested with BamHI/XhoI and inserted into the BglII/SalI sites of a modified pCMV5 plasmid containing one copy of Flag epitope.
How to cite: pCMV-FLAG TIF1gamma M (456-887) was a gift from Joan Massague (Addgene plasmid # 15735 ; http://n2t.net/addgene:15735 ; RRID:Addgene_15735)
