[The description below was written by a language model from this plasmid's Addgene catalogue record and pLannotate feature annotations shown in this document.]
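Description:
pCMV-FLAG TIF1gamma M (456-887) is a mammalian expression plasmid built on a pCMV5 backbone that was modified to carry a single FLAG epitope. It is propagated in E. coli as a high-copy plasmid through a ColE1/pUC-type origin and selected with ampicillin via the β-lactamase gene. The backbone also contains an f1 phage origin and remnants of lac regulatory and lacZα sequences, which play no role in mammalian expression. An SV40 origin with partial SV40 early promoter/enhancer elements is present, which would permit episomal amplification in cells that supply SV40 large T antigen. The record lists no mammalian selection marker, so the plasmid is suited to transient transfection.

The payload is a truncation of human TIF1gamma (TRIM33) covering only the middle region of the protein, amino acids 456-887, an insert of about 1.3 kb. The fragment was PCR-amplified from cDNA and ligated through BamHI/XhoI ends into the BglII/SalI sites of the vector, a compatible-end strategy that destroyed all four sites. Transcription is driven by the human cytomegalovirus immediate-early enhancer and promoter and terminated by the human growth hormone polyadenylation signal. The FLAG tag lies just upstream of the insert, giving an N-terminally tagged protein that can be detected or immunoprecipitated with anti-FLAG antibodies.

TRIM33 is annotated as an E3 ubiquitin ligase and transcriptional regulator that interacts with SMAD proteins in TGF-beta signalling. The associated work concerns TIF1gamma and Smad4 branches of that pathway in hematopoiesis. A domain fragment of this kind is typically used for mapping which part of the protein mediates such interactions, though the record does not state the specific purpose.
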