Features (pLannotate 1.2.2; 19 found; start..end, strand, type, name):
      1..380     +  enhancer       CMV enhancer: human cytomegalovirus immediate early enhancer
    382..581     +  promoter       CMV promoter: human cytomegalovirus (CMV) immediate early promoter
    622..642     +  CDS            FLAG (fragment): FLAG® epitope tag, followed by an enterokinase cleavage site
    661..1956    +  CDS            TRIM33 (fragment): TRI33_HUMAN - Also known as KIAA1113, RFG7, TIF1G. Experimental evidence at protein level: Swiss-Prot protein existence level 1. Acts as an E3 ubiquitin-protein ligase. Promotes SMAD4 ubiquitination, nuclear exclusion and degradation via the ubiquitin proteasome pathway. According to PubMed:16751102, does not promote a decrease in the level of endogenous SMAD4. May act as a transcriptional repressor. Inhibits the transcriptional response to TGF-beta/BMP signaling cascade. Plays a role in the control of cell proliferation. Its association with SMAD2 and SMAD3 stimulates erythroid differentiatio
   1961..1978    -  misc_feature   MCS (fragment): pUC18/19 multiple cloning site
   1979..2601    +  polyA_signal   hGH poly(A) signal: human growth hormone polyadenylation signal
   2643..2714    +  promoter       SV40 promoter (fragment): SV40 enhancer and early promoter
   2715..2786    +  promoter       SV40 promoter (fragment): SV40 enhancer and early promoter
   2790..2924    +  rep_origin     SV40 ori: SV40 origin of replication
   2977..2995    -  promoter       T7 promoter: promoter for bacteriophage T7 RNA polymerase
   3033..3049    -  protein_bind   lac operator: The lac repressor binds to the lac operator to inhibit transcription in E. coli. This inhibition can be relieved by adding lactose or isopropyl-β-D-thiogalactopyranoside (IPTG). lac repressor encoded by lacI
   3057..3087    -  promoter       lac promoter: promoter for the E. coli lac operon
   3102..3123    -  protein_bind   CAP binding site: CAP binding activates transcription in the presence of cAMP. E. coli catabolite activator protein
   3136..3228    -  CDS            lacI (fragment): lac repressor; lacI; The lac repressor binds to the lac operator to inhibit transcription in E. coli. This inhibition can be relieved by adding lactose or isopropyl-β-D-thiogalactopyranoside (IPTG).
   3411..3999    -  rep_origin     ori: high-copy-number ColE1/pMB1/pBR322/pUC origin of replication
   4170..5030    -  CDS            AmpR: β-lactamase; bla; confers resistance to ampicillin, carbenicillin, and related antibiotics
   5031..5135    -  promoter       AmpR promoter: bla
   5162..5590    +  rep_origin     f1 ori (sequence partly withheld): f1 bacteriophage origin of replication; arrow indicates direction of (+) strand synthesis
   5621..5775    -  CDS            lacZα (fragment): LacZα fragment of β-galactosidase; lacZ fragment
>Addgene plasmid #15735 | pCMV-FLAG TIF1gamma M (456-887) | addgene full sequence | sequence record 434418 | Addgene NGS Result
GACATTGATTATTGACTAGTTATTAATAGTAATCAATTACGGGGTCATTAGTTCATAGCCCATATATGGA
GTTCCGCGTTACATAACTTACGGTAAATGGCCCGCCTGGCTGACCGCCCAACGACCCCCGCCCATTGACG
TCAATAATGACGTATGTTCCCATAGTAACGCCAATAGGGACTTTCCATTGACGTCAATGGGTGGAGTATT
TACGGTAAACTGCCCACTTGGCAGTACATCAAGTGTATCATATGCCAAGTCCGCCCCCTATTGACGTCAA
TGACGGTAAATGGCCCGCCTGGCATTATGCCCAGTACATGACCTTACGGGACTTTCCTACTTGGCAGTAC
ATCTACGTATTAGTCATCGCTATTACCATGGTGATGCGGTTTTGGCAGTACACCAATGGGCGTGGATAGC
GGTTTGACTCACGGGGATTTCCAAGTCTCCACCCCATTGACGTCAATGGGAGTTTGTTTTGGCACCAAAA
TCAACGGGACTTTCCAAAATGTCGTAATAACCCCGCCCCGTTGACGCAAATGGGCGGTAGGCGTGTACGG
TGGGAGGTCTATATAAGCAGAGCTCGTTTAGTGAACCGTCAGAATTGCAGTGACCATGGACTACAAGGAC
GACGATGACAAGGAATTCAGATCCACCATGGCAATACGTTTCCATTGTGATCCCACCTTCTGGGCAAAGA
ATGTAGTCAATTTAGGTAATCTAGTAATAGAGAGTAAACCAGCTCCTGGTTATACTCCTAATGTTGTAGT
TGGGCAAGTTCCTCCAGGGACAAACCACATTAGTAAAACCCCTGGACAGATTAACTTAGCACAGCTTCGA
CTCCAGCACATGCAACAACAAGTATATGCACAGAAACATCAGCAGTTGCAACAGATGAGGATGCAGCAAC
CACCAGCACCTGTACCAACTACAACAACAACAACACAACAGCATCCTAGACAAGCAGCCCCTCAGATGTT
ACAACAACAGCCTCCTCGATTGATCAGTGTGCAAACAATGCAAAGAGGCAACATGAACTGTGGAGCTTTT
CAAGCCCATCAGATGAGACTGGCTCAGAATGCTGCCAGAATACCAGGGATACCCAGGCACAGCGGCCCTC
AATATTCCATGATGCAGCCACACCTCCAAAGACAACACTCAAACCCAGGGCATGCTGGACCCTTTCCCGT
AGTATCGGTACACAACACCACAATCAACCCAACGAGCCCTACTACAGCAACTATGGCAAATGCAAACCGA
GGTCCCACCAGCCCATCTGTTACAGCAATAGAGCTAATCCCCTCAGTTACCAATCCAGAAAACCTTCCAT
CGCTGCCAGATATTCCACCCATACAGTTGGAAGATGCTGGCTCAAGTAGTTTAGATAATCTACTAAGTAG
ATACATCTCAGGCAGTCACCTACCCCCACAGCCTACAAGCACCATGAATCCTTCTCCAGGTCCCTCTGCC
CTTTCTCCGGGATCATCAGGTTTATCCAATTCTCACACACCTGTGAGACCCCCAAGTACTTCTAGTACTG
GCAGTCGAGGCAGCTGTGGGTCATCAGGAAGAACTGCTGAGAAGACAAGTCTTAGTTTCAAATCTGATCA
GGTGAAGGTCAAGCAAGAACCTGGGACTGAAGATGAAATATGTAGCTTTTCAGGAGGTGTAAAACAAGAA
AAAACAGAGGATGGCAGGAGGAGTGCTTGCATGTTGAGCAGTCCTGAGAGTAGCTTGACACCACCTCTCT
CAACCAACCTGCATCTAGAAAGTGAATTGGATGCATTGGCAAGCCTGGAAAACCATGTGAAAACTGAACC
TGCAGATATGAATGAAAGCTGCAAACAGTCAGGGCTCAGCAGCCTTGTTAATGGAAAGTCCCCAATTCGA
AGCCTCATGCACAGGTCGGCAAGGATTGGAGGAGATGGCAACAATAAAGATGATGACCCAAATGAATGAC
TCGACTCTAGAGGATCCCGGGTGGCATCCCTGTGACCCCTCCCCAGTGCCTCTCCTGGCCCTGGAAGTTG
CCACTCCAGTGCCCACCAGCCTTGTCCTAATAAAATTAAGTTGCATCATTTTGTCTGACTAGGTGTCCTT
CTATAATATTATGGGGTGGAGGGGGGTGGTATGGAGCAAGGGGCAAGTTGGGAAGACAACCTGTAGGGCC
TGCGGGGTCTATTGGGAACCAAGCTGGAGTGCAGTGGCACAATCTTGGCTCACTGCAATCTCCGCCTCCT
GGGTTCAAGCGATTCTCCTGCCTCAGCCTCCCGAGTTGTTGGGATTCCAGGCATGCATGACCAGGCTCAG
CTAATTTTTGTTTTTTTGGTAGAGACGGGGTTTCACCATATTGGCCAGGCTGGTCTCCAACTCCTAATCT
CAGGTGATCTACCCACCTTGGCCTCCCAAATTGCTGGGATTACAGGCGTGAACCACTGCTCCCTTCCCTG
TCCTTCTGATTTTAAAATAACTATACCAGCAGGAGGACGTCCAGACACAGCATAGGCTACCTGGCCATGC
CCAACCGGTGGGACATTTGAGTTGCTTGCTTGGCACTGTCCTCTCATGCGTTGGGTCCACTCAGTAGATG
CCTGTTGAATTGGGTACGCGGCCAGCTTGGCTGTGGAATGTGTGTCAGTTAGGGTGTGGAAAGTCCCCAG
GCTCCCCAGCAGGCAGAAGTATGCAAAGCATGCATCTCAATTAGTCAGCAACCAGGTGTGGAAAGTCCCC
AGGCTCCCCAGCAGGCAGAAGTATGCAAAGCATGCATCTCAATTAGTCAGCAACCATAGTCCCGCCCCTA
ACTCCGCCCAGTTCCGCCCATTCTCCGCCCCATGGCTGACTAATTTTTTTTATTTATGCAGAGGCCGAGG
CCGCCTCGGCCTCTGAGCTATTCCAGAAGTAGTGAGGAGGCTTTTTTGGAGGCCTAGGCTTTTGCAAAAA
GCTCCTCGAGGAACTGAAAAACCAGAAAGTTAATTCCCTATAGTGAGTCGTATTAAATTCGTAATCATGT
CATAGCTGTTTCCTGTGTGAAATTGTTATCCGCTCACAATTCCACACAACATACGAGCCGGAAGCATAAA
GTGTAAAGCCTGGGGTGCCTAATGAGTGAGCTAACTCACATTAATTGCGTTGCGCTCACTGCCCGCTTTC
CAGTCGGGAAACCTGTCGTGCCAGCTGCATTAATGAATCGGCCAACGCGCGGGGAGAGGCGGTTTGCGTA
TTGGGCGCTCTTCCGCTTCCTCGCTCACTGACTCGCTGCGCTCGGTCGTTCGGCTGCGGCGAGCGGTATC
AGCTCACTCAAAGGCGGTAATACGGTTATCCACAGAATCAGGGGATAACGCAGGAAAGAACATGTGAGCA
AAAGGCCAGCAAAAGGCCAGGAACCGTAAAAAGGCCGCGTTGCTGGCGTTTTTCCATAGGCTCCGCCCCC
CTGACGAGCATCACAAAAATCGACGCTCAAGTCAGAGGTGGCGAAACCCGACAGGACTATAAAGATACCA
GGCGTTTCCCCCTGGAAGCTCCCTCGTGCGCTCTCCTGTTCCGACCCTGCCGCTTACCGGATACCTGTCC
GCCTTTCTCCCTTCGGGAAGCGTGGCGCTTTCTCATAGCTCACGCTGTAGGTATCTCAGTTCGGTGTAGG
TCGTTCGCTCCAAGCTGGGCTGTGTGCACGAACCCCCCGTTCAGCCCGACCGCTGCGCCTTATCCGGTAA
CTATCGTCTTGAGTCCAACCCGGTAAGACACGACTTATCGCCACTGGCAGCAGCCACTGGTAACAGGATT
AGCAGAGCGAGGTATGTAGGCGGTGCTACAGAGTTCTTGAAGTGGTGGCCTAACTACGGCTACACTAGAA
GAACAGTATTTGGTATCTGCGCTCTGCTGAAGCCAGTTACCTTCGGAAAAAGAGTTGGTAGCTCTTGATC
CGGCAAACAAACCACCGCTGGTAGCGGTGGTTTTTTTGTTTGCAAGCAGCAGATTACGCGCAGAAAAAAA
GGATCTCAAGAAGATCCTTTGATCTTTTCTACGGGGTCTGACGCTCAGTGGAACGAAAACTCACGTTAAG
GGATTTTGGTCATGAGATTATCAAAAAGGATCTTCACCTAGATCCTTTTAAATTAAAAATGAAGTTTTAA
ATCAATCTAAAGTATATATGAGTAAACTTGGTCTGACAGTTACCAATGCTTAATCAGTGAGGCACCTATC
TCAGCGATCTGTCTATTTCGTTCATCCATAGTTGCCTGACTCCCCGTCGTGTAGATAACTACGATACGGG
AGGGCTTACCATCTGGCCCCAGTGCTGCAATGATACCGCGAGACCCACGCTCACCGGCTCCAGATTTATC
AGCAATAAACCAGCCAGCCGGAAGGGCCGAGCGCAGAAGTGGTCCTGCAACTTTATCCGCCTCCATCCAG
TCTATTAATTGTTGCCGGGAAGCTAGAGTAAGTAGTTCGCCAGTTAATAGTTTGCGCAACGTTGTTGCCA
TTGCTACAGGCATCGTGGTGTCACGCTCGTCGTTTGGTATGGCTTCATTCAGCTCCGGTTCCCAACGATC
AAGGCGAGTTACATGATCCCCCATGTTGTGCAAAAAAGCGGTTAGCTCCTTCGGTCCTCCGATCGTTGTC
AGAAGTAAGTTGGCCGCAGTGTTATCACTCATGGTTATGGCAGCACTGCATAATTCTCTTACTGTCATGC
CATCCGTAAGATGCTTTTCTGTGACTGGTGAGTACTCAACCAAGTCATTCTGAGAATAGTGTATGCGGCG
ACCGAGTTGCTCTTGCCCGGCGTCAATACGGGATAATACCGCGCCACATAGCAGAACTTTAAAAGTGCTC
ATCATTGGAAAACGTTCTTCGGGGCGAAAACTCTCAAGGATCTTACCGCTGTTGAGATCCAGTTCGATGT
AACCCACTCGTGCACCCAACTGATCTTCAGCATCTTTTACTTTCACCAGCGTTTCTGGGTGAGCAAAAAC
AGGAAGGCAAAATGCCGCAAAAAAGGGAATAAGGGCGACACGGAAATGTTGAATACTCATACTCTTCCTT
TTTCAATATTATTGAAGCATTTATCAGGGTTATTGTCTCATGAGCGGATACATATTTGAATGTATTTAGA
AAAATAAACAAATAGGGGTTCCGCGCACATTTCCCCGAAAAGTGCCACCTG
[124 nt withheld, positions 5162-5285]
C
[91 nt withheld, positions 5287-5377]
A
[49 nt withheld, positions 5379-5427]
CCTTTGACGTTGGAGTCCACGTTCTTT
[37 nt withheld, positions 5455-5491]
ACCCTATCTCGGTCTATTCTTTTGATTTATAAGGGATTTTGCCGATTTCGGCCTATTGGTTAAAAAATGA
GCTGATTTAACAAAAATTTAACGCGAATTTTAACAAAATATTAACGCTTACAATTTCCATTCGCCATTCA
GGCTGCGCAACTGTTGGGAAGGGCGATCGGTGCGGGCCTCTTCGCTATTACGCCAGCTGGCGAAAGGGGG
ATGTGCTGCAAGGCGATTAAGTTGGGTAACGCCAGGGTTTTCCCAGTCACGACGTTGTAAAACGACGGCC
AGTGCCAAGCTGATCTATACATTGAATCAATATTGGCAATTAGCCATATTAGTCATTGGTTATATAGCAT
AAATCAATATTGGCTATTGGCCATTGCATACGTTGTATCTATATCATAATATGTACATTTATATTGGCTC
ATGTCCAATATGACCGCCATGTT
