>Addgene plasmid #15735 | pCMV-FLAG TIF1gamma M (456-887) Sequencing Result | analyzer sequence | sequence record 22228
AGCTCGTTTAGTGAACCGTCAGAATTGCAGTGACCATGGACTACAAGGACGACGATGACAAGGAATTCAG
ATCCACCATGGCAATACGTTTCCATTGTGATCCCACCTTCTGGGCAAAGAATGTAGTCAATTTAGGTAAT
CTAGTAATAGAGAGTAAACCAGCTCCTGGTTATACTCCTAATGTTGTAGTTGGGCAAGTTCCTCCAGGGA
CAAACCACATTAGTAAAACCCCTGGACAGATTAACTTAGCACAGCTTCGACTCCAGCACATGCAACAACA
AGTATATGCACAGAAACATCAGCAGTTGCAACAGATGAGGATGCAGCAACCACCAGCACCTGTACCAACT
ACAACAACAACAACACAACAGCATCCTAGACAAGCAGCCCCTCAGATGTTACAACAACAGCCTCCTCGAT
TGATCAGTGTGCAAACAATGCAAAGAGGCAACATGAACTGTGGAGCTTTTCAAGCCCATCAGATGAGACT
GGCTCAGAATGCTGCCAGAATACCAGGGATACCCAGGCACAGCGGCCCTCAATATTCCATGATGCAGCCA
CACCTCCAAAGACAACACTCAAACCCAGGGCATGCTGGACCCTTTCCCGTAGTATCGGTACACAACACCA
CAATCAACCCAACGAGCCCTACTACAGCAACTATGGCAAATGCAAACCGAGGTCCCACCAGCCCATCTGT
TACAGCAATAGAGCTAATCCCCTCAGTTACCCATCCAGAAAACCTTCCATCGCTGCCAGATATTCCACCC
ATACAGTTGG
